LOCUS       Exported 7116 bp ds-DNA circular SYN 12-MAY-2021
DEFINITION  synthetic circular DNA
ACCESSION   .
VERSION     .
KEYWORDS    TOP-GFP
SOURCE      synthetic DNA construct
  ORGANISM  synthetic DNA construct
REFERENCE   1 (bases 1 to 7116)
  AUTHORS   Horst D, Chen J, Morikawa T, Ogino S, Kirchner T, Shivdasani RA
  TITLE     Differential WNT activity in colorectal cancer confers limited
            tumorigenic potential and is regulated by MAPK signaling.
  JOURNAL   Cancer Res. 2012 Feb 8.
  PUBMED    22318865
REFERENCE   2 (bases 1 to 7116)
  AUTHORS   .
  TITLE     Direct Submission
  JOURNAL   Exported May 12, 2021 from SnapGene Server 1.1.58
            http://www.snapgene.com
FEATURES             Location/Qualifiers
     source          1..7116
                     /organism="synthetic DNA construct"
                     /mol_type="other DNA"
     promoter        8..234
                     /label=RSV promoter
                     /note="Rous sarcoma virus enhancer/promoter"
     LTR             235..415
                     /label=5' LTR (truncated)
                     /note="truncated 5' long terminal repeat (LTR) from HIV-1"
     misc_feature    462..587
                     /label=HIV-1 Psi
                     /note="packaging signal of human immunodeficiency virus
                     type 1"
     misc_feature    1080..1313
                     /label=RRE
                     /note="The Rev response element (RRE) of HIV-1 allows for
                     Rev-dependent mRNA export from the nucleus to the
                     cytoplasm."
     CDS             1498..1542
                     /codon_start=1
                     /product="antigenic peptide corresponding to amino acids
                     655 to 669 of the HIV envelope protein gp41 (Lutje Hulsik
                     et al., 2013)"
                     /label=gp41 peptide
                     /note="recognized by the 2H10 single-chain llama nanobody"
                     /translation="KNEQELLELDKWASL"
     misc_feature    1809..1926
                     /label=cPPT/CTS
                     /note="central polypurine tract and central termination
                     sequence of HIV-1"
     promoter        2132..2163
                     /label=minP
                     /note="minimal TATA-box promoter with low basal activity"
     regulatory      2226..2235
                     /regulatory_class="other"
                     /note="vertebrate consensus sequence for strong initiation
                     of translation (Kozak, 1987)"
     CDS             2232..2951
                     /codon_start=1
                     /product="the original enhanced GFP (Yang et al., 1996)"
                     /label=EGFP
                     /note="mammalian codon-optimized"
                     /translation="MVSKGEELFTGVVPILVELDGDVNGHKFSVSGEGEGDATYGKLTL
                     KFICTTGKLPVPWPTLVTTLTYGVQCFSRYPDHMKQHDFFKSAMPEGYVQERTIFFKDD
                     GNYKTRAEVKFEGDTLVNRIELKGIDFKEDGNILGHKLEYNYNSHNVYIMADKQKNGIK
                     VNFKIRHNIEDGSVQLADHYQQNTPIGDGPVLLPDNHYLSTQSALSKDPNEKRDHMVLL
                     EFVTAAGITLGMDELYK"
     CDS             2232..2948
                     /codon_start=1
                     /product="enhanced GFP"
                     /label=EGFP
                     /translation="MVSKGEELFTGVVPILVELDGDVNGHKFSVSGEGEGDATYGKLTL
                     KFICTTGKLPVPWPTLVTTLTYGVQCFSRYPDHMKQHDFFKSAMPEGYVQERTIFFKDD
                     GNYKTRAEVKFEGDTLVNRIELKGIDFKEDGNILGHKLEYNYNSHNVYIMADKQKNGIK
                     VNFKIRHNIEDGSVQLADHYQQNTPIGDGPVLLPDNHYLSTQSALSKDPNEKRDHMVLL
                     EFVTAAGITLGMDELYK"
     primer_bind     complement(2277..2298)
                     /label=EGFP-N
                     /note="EGFP, reverse primer"
     primer_bind     complement(2538..2557)
                     /label=EXFP-R
                     /note="For distinguishing EGFP variants, reverse primer"
     primer_bind     2885..2906
                     /label=EGFP-C
                     /note="EGFP, forward primer"
     misc_feature    2967..3555
                     /label=WPRE
                     /note="woodchuck hepatitis virus posttranscriptional
                     regulatory element"
     primer_bind     complement(3020..3040)
                     /label=WPRE-R
                     /note="WPRE, reverse primer"
     CDS             complement(3438..3449)
                     /codon_start=1
                     /product="Factor Xa recognition and cleavage site"
                     /label=Factor Xa site
                     /translation="IEGR"
     LTR             3642..3875
                     /label=3' LTR (Delta-U3)
                     /note="self-inactivating 3' long terminal repeat (LTR) from
                     HIV-1"
     polyA_signal    3947..4068
                     /label=SV40 poly(A) signal
                     /note="SV40 polyadenylation signal"
     primer_bind     complement(3984..4003)
                     /label=SV40pA-R
                     /note="SV40 polyA, reverse primer"
     primer_bind     4038..4057
                     /label=EBV-rev
                     /note="SV40 polyA terminator, reverse primer"
     rep_origin      4108..4243
                     /label=SV40 ori
                     /note="SV40 origin of replication"
     primer_bind     4170..4189
                     /label=SV40pro-F
                     /note="SV40 promoter/origin, forward primer"
     primer_bind     complement(4263..4282)
                     /label=T7
                     /note="T7 promoter, forward primer"
     promoter        complement(4264..4282)
                     /label=T7 promoter
                     /note="promoter for bacteriophage T7 RNA polymerase"
     primer_bind     complement(4292..4309)
                     /label=M13 Forward
                     /note="In lacZ gene. Also called M13-F20 or M13 (-21)
                     Forward"
     primer_bind     complement(4292..4308)
                     /label=M13 fwd
                     /note="common sequencing primer, one of multiple similar
                     variants"
     primer_bind     complement(4301..4323)
                     /label=M13/pUC Forward
                     /note="In lacZ gene"
     rep_origin      4450..4905
                     /direction=RIGHT
                     /label=f1 ori
                     /note="f1 bacteriophage origin of replication; arrow
                     indicates direction of (+) strand synthesis"
     primer_bind     complement(4537..4556)
                     /label=F1ori-R
                     /note="F1 origin, reverse primer"
     primer_bind     4747..4768
                     /label=F1ori-F
                     /note="F1 origin, forward primer"
     promoter        4931..5035
                     /gene="bla"
                     /label=AmpR promoter
     CDS             5036..5896
                     /codon_start=1
                     /gene="bla"
                     /product="beta-lactamase"
                     /label=AmpR
                     /note="confers resistance to ampicillin, carbenicillin, and
                     related antibiotics"
                     /translation="MSIQHFRVALIPFFAAFCLPVFAHPETLVKVKDAEDQLGARVGYI
                     ELDLNSGKILESFRPEERFPMMSTFKVLLCGAVLSRIDAGQEQLGRRIHYSQNDLVEYS
                     PVTEKHLTDGMTVRELCSAAITMSDNTAANLLLTTIGGPKELTAFLHNMGDHVTRLDRW
                     EPELNEAIPNDERDTTMPVAMATTLRKLLTGELLTLASRQQLIDWMEADKVAGPLLRSA
                     LPAGWFIADKSGAGERGSRGIIAALGPDGKPSRIVVIYTTGSQATMDERNRQIAEIGAS
                     LIKHW"
     primer_bind     complement(5254..5273)
                     /label=Amp-R
                     /note="Ampicillin resistance gene, reverse primer"
     rep_origin      6067..6655
                     /direction=RIGHT
                     /label=ori
                     /note="high-copy-number ColE1/pMB1/pBR322/pUC origin of
                     replication"
     primer_bind     6556..6575
                     /label=pBR322ori-F
                     /note="pBR322 origin, forward primer"
     primer_bind     6809..6826
                     /label=L4440
                     /note="L4440 vector, forward primer"
     protein_bind    6943..6964
                     /label=CAP binding site
                     /bound_moiety="E. coli catabolite activator protein"
                     /note="CAP binding activates transcription in the presence
                     of cAMP."
     promoter        6979..7009
                     /label=lac promoter
                     /note="promoter for the E. coli lac operon"
     protein_bind    7017..7033
                     /label=lac operator
                     /bound_moiety="lac repressor encoded by lacI"
                     /note="The lac repressor binds to the lac operator to
                     inhibit transcription in E. coli. This inhibition can be
                     relieved by adding lactose or
                     isopropyl-beta-D-thiogalactopyranoside (IPTG)."
     primer_bind     7022..7044
                     /label=M13/pUC Reverse
                     /note="In lacZ gene"
     primer_bind     7041..7057
                     /label=M13 rev
                     /note="common sequencing primer, one of multiple similar
                     variants"
     primer_bind     7041..7057
                     /label=M13 Reverse
                     /note="In lacZ gene. Also called M13-rev"
     primer_bind     7076..7096
                     /label=T3
                     /note="T3 promoter, forward primer"
     promoter        7078..7096
                     /label=T3 promoter
                     /note="promoter for bacteriophage T3 RNA polymerase"
ORIGIN
        1 agcttaatgt agtcttatgc aatactcttg tagtcttgca acatggtaac gatgagttag
       61 caacatgcct tacaaggaga gaaaaagcac cgtgcatgcc gattggtgga agtaaggtgg
      121 tacgatcgtg ccttattagg aaggcaacag acgggtctga catggattgg acgaaccact
      181 gaattgccgc attgcagaga tattgtattt aagtgcctag ctcgatacat aaacgggtct
      241 ctctggttag accagatctg agcctgggag ctctctggct aactagggaa cccactgctt
      301 aagcctcaat aaagcttgcc ttgagtgctt caagtagtgt gtgcccgtct gttgtgtgac
      361 tctggtaact agagatccct cagacccttt tagtcagtgt ggaaaatctc tagcagtggc
      421 gcccgaacag ggacttgaaa gcgaaaggga aaccagagga gctctctcga cgcaggactc
      481 ggcttgctga agcgcgcacg gcaagaggcg aggggcggcg actggtgagt acgccaaaaa
      541 ttttgactag cggaggctag aaggagagag atgggtgcga gagcgtcagt attaagcggg
      601 ggagaattag atcgcgatgg gaaaaaattc ggttaaggcc agggggaaag aaaaaatata
      661 aattaaaaca tatagtatgg gcaagcaggg agctagaacg attcgcagtt aatcctggcc
      721 tgttagaaac atcagaaggc tgtagacaaa tactgggaca gctacaacca tcccttcaga
      781 caggatcaga agaacttaga tcattatata atacagtagc aaccctctat tgtgtgcatc
      841 aaaggataga gataaaagac accaaggaag ctttagacaa gatagaggaa gagcaaaaca
      901 aaagtaagac caccgcacag caagcggccg ctgatcttca gacctggagg aggagatatg
      961 agggacaatt ggagaagtga attatataaa tataaagtag taaaaattga accattagga
     1021 gtagcaccca ccaaggcaaa gagaagagtg gtgcagagag aaaaaagagc agtgggaata
     1081 ggagctttgt tccttgggtt cttgggagca gcaggaagca ctatgggcgc agcgtcaatg
     1141 acgctgacgg tacaggccag acaattattg tctggtatag tgcagcagca gaacaatttg
     1201 ctgagggcta ttgaggcgca acagcatctg ttgcaactca cagtctgggg catcaagcag
     1261 ctccaggcaa gaatcctggc tgtggaaaga tacctaaagg atcaacagct cctggggatt
     1321 tggggttgct ctggaaaact catttgcacc actgctgtgc cttggaatgc tagttggagt
     1381 aataaatctc tggaacagat ttggaatcac acgacctgga tggagtggga cagagaaatt
     1441 aacaattaca caagcttaat acactcctta attgaagaat cgcaaaacca gcaagaaaag
     1501 aatgaacaag aattattgga attagataaa tgggcaagtt tgtggaattg gtttaacata
     1561 acaaattggc tgtggtatat aaaattattc ataatgatag taggaggctt ggtaggttta
     1621 agaatagttt ttgctgtact ttctatagtg aatagagtta ggcagggata ttcaccatta
     1681 tcgtttcaga cccacctccc aaccccgagg ggacccgaca ggcccgaagg aatagaagaa
     1741 gaaggtggag agagagacag agacagatcc attcgattag tgaacggatc tcgacggtat
     1801 cggttaactt ttaaaagaaa aggggggatt ggggggtaca gtgcagggga aagaatagta
     1861 gacataatag caacagacat acaaactaaa gaattacaaa aacaaattac aaaaattcaa
     1921 aattttatcg atcacgagac tagcctcgag aagcttgata tcacgacgcg tggtaccgag
     1981 ctcttacgcg agatcaaagg gggtaagatc aaagggggta agatcaaagg ggcgcgagat
     2041 caaagggggt aagatcaaag ggggtaagat caaagggggt aagatcaaag gggcgcgccc
     2101 gcgtgctagc ccgggctcga gatctagact ctagagggta tataatggaa gctcgaattc
     2161 cagcttggca ttccggtact gttggtaaaa agcttggcat tccggtactg ttggatccac
     2221 cggtcgccac catggtgagc aagggcgagg agctgttcac cggggtggtg cccatcctgg
     2281 tcgagctgga cggcgacgta aacggccaca agttcagcgt gtccggcgag ggcgagggcg
     2341 atgccaccta cggcaagctg accctgaagt tcatctgcac caccggcaag ctgcccgtgc
     2401 cctggcccac cctcgtgacc accctgacct acggcgtgca gtgcttcagc cgctaccccg
     2461 accacatgaa gcagcacgac ttcttcaagt ccgccatgcc cgaaggctac gtccaggagc
     2521 gcaccatctt cttcaaggac gacggcaact acaagacccg cgccgaggtg aagttcgagg
     2581 gcgacaccct ggtgaaccgc atcgagctga agggcatcga cttcaaggag gacggcaaca
     2641 tcctggggca caagctggag tacaactaca acagccacaa cgtctatatc atggccgaca
     2701 agcagaagaa cggcatcaag gtgaacttca agatccgcca caacatcgag gacggcagcg
     2761 tgcagctcgc cgaccactac cagcagaaca cccccatcgg cgacggcccc gtgctgctgc
     2821 ccgacaacca ctacctgagc acccagtccg ccctgagcaa agaccccaac gagaagcgcg
     2881 atcacatggt cctgctggag ttcgtgaccg ccgccgggat cactctcggc atggacgagc
     2941 tgtacaagta aagcggccgc gtcgacaatc aacctctgga ttacaaaatt tgtgaaagat
     3001 tgactggtat tcttaactat gttgctcctt ttacgctatg tggatacgct gctttaatgc
     3061 ctttgtatca tgctattgct tcccgtatgg ctttcatttt ctcctccttg tataaatcct
     3121 ggttgctgtc tctttatgag gagttgtggc ccgttgtcag gcaacgtggc gtggtgtgca
     3181 ctgtgtttgc tgacgcaacc cccactggtt ggggcattgc caccacctgt cagctccttt
     3241 ccgggacttt cgctttcccc ctccctattg ccacggcgga actcatcgcc gcctgccttg
     3301 cccgctgctg gacaggggct cggctgttgg gcactgacaa ttccgtggtg ttgtcgggga
     3361 agctgacgtc ctttccatgg ctgctcgcct gtgttgccac ctggattctg cgcgggacgt
     3421 ccttctgcta cgtcccttcg gccctcaatc cagcggacct tccttcccgc ggcctgctgc
     3481 cggctctgcg gcctcttccg cgtcttcgcc ttcgccctca gacgagtcgg atctcccttt
     3541 gggccgcctc cccgcctgga attcgagctc ggtaccttta agaccaatga cttacaaggc
     3601 agctgtagat cttagccact ttttaaaaga aaagggggga ctggaagggc taattcactc
     3661 ccaacgaaga caagatctgc tttttgcttg tactgggtct ctctggttag accagatctg
     3721 agcctgggag ctctctggct aactagggaa cccactgctt aagcctcaat aaagcttgcc
     3781 ttgagtgctt caagtagtgt gtgcccgtct gttgtgtgac tctggtaact agagatccct
     3841 cagacccttt tagtcagtgt ggaaaatctc tagcagtagt agttcatgtc atcttattat
     3901 tcagtattta taacttgcaa agaaatgaat atcagagagt gagaggaact tgtttattgc
     3961 agcttataat ggttacaaat aaagcaatag catcacaaat ttcacaaata aagcattttt
     4021 ttcactgcat tctagttgtg gtttgtccaa actcatcaat gtatcttatc atgtctggct
     4081 ctagctatcc cgcccctaac tccgcccatc ccgcccctaa ctccgcccag ttccgcccat
     4141 tctccgcccc atggctgact aatttttttt atttatgcag aggccgaggc cgcctcggcc
     4201 tctgagctat tccagaagta gtgaggaggc ttttttggag gcctagggac gtacccaatt
     4261 cgccctatag tgagtcgtat tacgcgcgct cactggccgt cgttttacaa cgtcgtgact
     4321 gggaaaaccc tggcgttacc caacttaatc gccttgcagc acatccccct ttcgccagct
     4381 ggcgtaatag cgaagaggcc cgcaccgatc gcccttccca acagttgcgc agcctgaatg
     4441 gcgaatgggn nnnnnnnnnn nnnnnnnnnn nnnnnnnnnn nnnnnnnnnn nnnnnnnnnn
     4501 nnnnnnnnnn nnnnnnnnnn nnnnnnnnnn nnnnnnnnnn nnnnnnnnnn nnnnnnnnnn
     4561 nnnnnnnnnn nnncnnnnnn nnnnnnnnnn nnnnnnnnnn nnnnnnnnnn nnnnnnnnnn
     4621 nnnnnnnnnn nnnnnnnnnn nnnnnnnnnn nnnnnnnnnn nnnnnannnn nnnnnnnnnn
     4681 nnnnnnnnnn nnnnnnnnnn nnnnnnnnnn nnnnnccttt gacgttggag tccacgttct
     4741 ttaatagtgg actcttgttc caaactggaa caacactcaa ccctatctcg gtctattctt
     4801 ttgatttata agggattttg ccgatttcgg cctattggtt aaaaaatgag ctgatttaac
     4861 aaaaatttaa cgcgaatttt aacaaaatat taacgcttac aatttaggtg gcacttttcg
     4921 gggaaatgtg cgcggaaccc ctatttgttt atttttctaa atacattcaa atatgtatcc
     4981 gctcatgaga caataaccct gataaatgct tcaataatat tgaaaaagga agagtatgag
     5041 tattcaacat ttccgtgtcg cccttattcc cttttttgcg gcattttgcc ttcctgtttt
     5101 tgctcaccca gaaacgctgg tgaaagtaaa agatgctgaa gatcagttgg gtgcacgagt
     5161 gggttacatc gaactggatc tcaacagcgg taagatcctt gagagttttc gccccgaaga
     5221 acgttttcca atgatgagca cttttaaagt tctgctatgt ggcgcggtat tatcccgtat
     5281 tgacgccggg caagagcaac tcggtcgccg catacactat tctcagaatg acttggttga
     5341 gtactcacca gtcacagaaa agcatcttac ggatggcatg acagtaagag aattatgcag
     5401 tgctgccata accatgagtg ataacactgc ggccaactta cttctgacaa cgatcggagg
     5461 accgaaggag ctaaccgctt ttttgcacaa catgggggat catgtaactc gccttgatcg
     5521 ttgggaaccg gagctgaatg aagccatacc aaacgacgag cgtgacacca cgatgcctgt
     5581 agcaatggca acaacgttgc gcaaactatt aactggcgaa ctacttactc tagcttcccg
     5641 gcaacaatta atagactgga tggaggcgga taaagttgca ggaccacttc tgcgctcggc
     5701 ccttccggct ggctggttta ttgctgataa atctggagcc ggtgagcgtg ggtctcgcgg
     5761 tatcattgca gcactggggc cagatggtaa gccctcccgt atcgtagtta tctacacgac
     5821 ggggagtcag gcaactatgg atgaacgaaa tagacagatc gctgagatag gtgcctcact
     5881 gattaagcat tggtaactgt cagaccaagt ttactcatat atactttaga ttgatttaaa
     5941 acttcatttt taatttaaaa ggatctaggt gaagatcctt tttgataatc tcatgaccaa
     6001 aatcccttaa cgtgagtttt cgttccactg agcgtcagac cccgtagaaa agatcaaagg
     6061 atcttcttga gatccttttt ttctgcgcgt aatctgctgc ttgcaaacaa aaaaaccacc
     6121 gctaccagcg gtggtttgtt tgccggatca agagctacca actctttttc cgaaggtaac
     6181 tggcttcagc agagcgcaga taccaaatac tgttcttcta gtgtagccgt agttaggcca
     6241 ccacttcaag aactctgtag caccgcctac atacctcgct ctgctaatcc tgttaccagt
     6301 ggctgctgcc agtggcgata agtcgtgtct taccgggttg gactcaagac gatagttacc
     6361 ggataaggcg cagcggtcgg gctgaacggg gggttcgtgc acacagccca gcttggagcg
     6421 aacgacctac accgaactga gatacctaca gcgtgagcta tgagaaagcg ccacgcttcc
     6481 cgaagggaga aaggcggaca ggtatccggt aagcggcagg gtcggaacag gagagcgcac
     6541 gagggagctt ccagggggaa acgcctggta tctttatagt cctgtcgggt ttcgccacct
     6601 ctgacttgag cgtcgatttt tgtgatgctc gtcagggggg cggagcctat ggaaaaacgc
     6661 cagcaacgcg gcctttttac ggttcctggc cttttgctgg ccttttgctc acatgttctt
     6721 tcctgcgtta tcccctgatt ctgtggataa ccgtattacc gcctttgagt gagctgatac
     6781 cgctcgccgc agccgaacga ccgagcgcag cgagtcagtg agcgaggaag cggaagagcg
     6841 cccaatacgc aaaccgcctc tccccgcgcg ttggccgatt cattaatgca gctggcacga
     6901 caggtttccc gactggaaag cgggcagtga gcgcaacgca attaatgtga gttagctcac
     6961 tcattaggca ccccaggctt tacactttat gcttccggct cgtatgttgt gtggaattgt
     7021 gagcggataa caatttcaca caggaaacag ctatgaccat gattacgcca agcgcgcaat
     7081 taaccctcac taaagggaac aaaagctgga gctgca
//
