[The description below was written by a language model from this plasmid's Addgene catalogue record and the feature table of its GenBank file.]
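Description:
TOP-GFP is a third-generation, self-inactivating HIV-1 lentiviral transfer plasmid (7,116 bp) that serves as a fluorescent reporter of canonical WNT/β-catenin signalling. It is built on the pRRLSIN.cPPT.PGK-GFP.WPRE backbone, in which the constitutive PGK promoter was replaced, between retained EcoRV and BamHI sites, by the 7xTCF/LEF promoter cassette taken from the M50 Super-TOPflash plasmid. In the annotated map, a minimal TATA-box promoter (minP) with low basal activity sits just upstream of a Kozak sequence and a mammalian codon-optimized EGFP coding sequence. The seven TCF/LEF binding sites themselves are not individually annotated, but by the catalogue description they lie in the gap between the cPPT/CTS and minP. EGFP is therefore expressed only weakly unless β-catenin/TCF complexes engage the upstream sites, so fluorescence reports pathway activity in individual cells. A WPRE downstream of EGFP enhances transcript stability and expression.

The viral framework comprises an RSV promoter fused to a truncated 5' LTR, which makes genomic RNA production Tat-independent, followed by the Psi packaging signal, RRE for Rev-dependent export, cPPT/CTS and a ΔU3 3' LTR that silences LTR promoter activity after integration. An SV40 poly(A) signal and SV40 origin follow the 3' LTR. Packaging and envelope functions must be supplied in trans. In bacteria the plasmid carries ampicillin resistance, a ColE1/pUC-type origin and an f1 origin. The origin is annotated as high copy, but the catalogue lists the plasmid as very low copy. A second, 796 bp partial record covers only the cPPT-to-EGFP junction, in reverse orientation. The associated publication used the reporter to study differential WNT activity in colorectal cancer cells.
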