Addgene plasmid #35489: TOP-GFP
Depositing lab: Ramesh Shivdasani. Depositing organization: Dana-Farber Cancer Institute. Publication: Differential WNT activity in colorectal cancer confers limited tumorigenic potential and is regulated by MAPK signaling. Horst D, Chen J, Morikawa T, Ogino S, Kirchner T, Shivdasani RA. Cancer Res. 2012 Feb 8. 10.1158/0008-5472.CAN-11-3222 PubMed 22318865.
Backbone
  Vector backbone: pRRLSIN.cPPT.PGK-GFP.WPRE
  Backbone manufacturer: Didier Trono
  Vector type: Mammalian Expression, Lentiviral
Growth in bacteria
  Bacterial resistance: Ampicillin, 100 μg/mL
  Growth temperature: 37°C
  Growth strain: Stbl3
  Growth instructions: This plasmid is very low copy and may require longer incubation times
  Copy number: Low Copy
Gene/Insert
  Gene/Insert name: 7xTOP-GFP
  Promoter: 7xTCF/LEF
  Cloning method: Restriction Enzyme; 5′ cloning site EcoRV (not destroyed); 3′ cloning site BamH1 (not destroyed)
  Sequencing primers: 5′ CGTCGCCGTCCAGCTCGACCAG
Resource information
  A portion of this plasmid was derived from a plasmid made by: We inserted the 7xTCF/LEF promoter cassette from the M50 Super-TOP flash plasmid (Randall Moon) into the pRRLSIN.cPPT.PGK-GFP.WPRE vector (Didier Trono), replacing the PGK promoter.
Terms and licenses: Academic/Nonprofit Terms; Industry Terms: Not Available to Industry
How to cite: TOP-GFP was a gift from Ramesh Shivdasani (Addgene plasmid # 35489 ; http://n2t.net/addgene:35489 ; RRID:Addgene_35489)
