LOCUS       Exported 796 bp ds-DNA linear SYN 18-MAY-2021
DEFINITION  synthetic linear DNA
ACCESSION   .
VERSION     .
KEYWORDS    TOP-GFP
SOURCE      synthetic DNA construct
  ORGANISM  synthetic DNA construct
REFERENCE   1 (bases 1 to 796)
  AUTHORS   Horst D, Chen J, Morikawa T, Ogino S, Kirchner T, Shivdasani RA
  TITLE     Differential WNT activity in colorectal cancer confers limited
            tumorigenic potential and is regulated by MAPK signaling.
  JOURNAL   Cancer Res. 2012 Feb 8.
  PUBMED    22318865
REFERENCE   2 (bases 1 to 796)
  AUTHORS   .
  TITLE     Direct Submission
  JOURNAL   Exported May 18, 2021 from SnapGene Server 1.1.58
            http://www.snapgene.com
FEATURES             Location/Qualifiers
     source          1..796
                     /organism="synthetic DNA construct"
                     /mol_type="other DNA"
     primer_bind     210..231
                     /label=EGFP-N
                     /note="EGFP, reverse primer"
     regulatory      273..282
                     /regulatory_class="other"
                     /note="vertebrate consensus sequence for strong initiation
                     of translation (Kozak, 1987)"
     promoter        complement(345..376)
                     /label=minP
                     /note="minimal TATA-box promoter with low basal activity"
     misc_feature    582..699
                     /label=cPPT/CTS
                     /note="central polypurine tract and central termination
                     sequence of HIV-1"
ORIGIN
        1 ccttcgggca tggcggactt gaagaagtcg tgctgcttca tgtggtcggg gtagcggctg
       61 aagcacttgc acgccgtagg tcagggtggt cacgagggtg ggccagggca cgggcagctt
      121 gccggtggtg cagatgaact tcagggtcag cttgccgtag gtggcatcgc cctcgccctc
      181 gccggacacg ctgaacttgt ggccgtttac gtcgccgtcc agctcgacca ggatgggcac
      241 caccccggtg aacagctcct cgcccttgct caccatggtg gcgaccggtg gatccaacag
      301 taccggaatg ccaagctttt taccaacagt accggaatgc caagctggaa ttcgagcttc
      361 cattatatac cctctagagt ctagatctcg agcccgggct agcacgcggg cgcgcccctt
      421 tgatcttacc ccctttgatc ttaccccctt tgatcttacc ccctttgatc tcgcgcccct
      481 ttgatcttac cccctttgat cttaccccct ttgatctcgc gtaagagctc ggtaccacgc
      541 gtcgtgatat caagcttctc gaggctagtc tcgtgatcga taaaattttg aatttttgta
      601 atttgttttt gtaattcttt agtttgtatg tctgttgcta ttatgtctac tattctttcc
      661 cctgcactgt accccccaat cccccctttt cttttaaaag ttaaccgata ccgtcgagat
      721 ccgttcacta atcgaatgga tctgtctctg tctctctctc caccttcttc ttctattcct
      781 tcgggcctgt cgggtc
//
